Addgene plasmid #43199: I-TGTA
Depositing lab: Chad Cowan & Kiran Musunuru. Depositing organization: Harvard University. Publication: A TALEN Genome-Editing System for Generating Human Stem Cell-Based Disease Models. Ding Q, Lee YK, Schaefer EA, Peters DT, Veres A, Kim K, Kuperwasser N, Motola DL, Meissner TB, Hendriks WT, Trevisan M, Gupta RM, Moisan A, Banks E, Friesen M, Schinzel RT, Xia F, Tang A, Xia Y, Figueroa E, Wann A, Ahfeldt T, Daheron L, Zhang F, Rubin LL, Peng LF, Chung RT, Musunuru K, Cowan CA. Cell Stem Cell. 2012 Dec 12. pii: S1934-5909(12)00645-5. doi: 10.1016/j.stem.2012.11.011. PubMed 23246482.
Backbone
  Vector backbone: pCRII-TOPO
  Backbone manufacturer: Invitrogen
  Backbone size w/o insert (bp): 3973
  Vector type: Bacterial Cloning
Growth in bacteria
  Bacterial resistance: Ampicillin and Kanamycin, 100 & 50 μg/mL
  Growth temperature: 37°C
  Growth strain: Top10
  Copy number: High Copy
Gene/Insert
  Gene/Insert name: I-TGTA
  Species: Synthetic
  Insert size (bp): 424
  Cloning method: TOPO Cloning
  Sequencing primers: 5′ T7; 3′ M13-rev
Terms and licenses: Academic/Nonprofit Terms; Industry Terms: Not Available to Industry
How to cite: I-TGTA was a gift from Chad Cowan & Kiran Musunuru (Addgene plasmid # 43199 ; http://n2t.net/addgene:43199 ; RRID:Addgene_43199)
