[The description below was written by a language model from this plasmid's Addgene catalogue record.]
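Description:
I-TGTA is a bacterial cloning plasmid built on the commercial pCRII-TOPO backbone (about 4 kb without insert), into which a 424 bp synthetic fragment was introduced by TOPO cloning. It is a high-copy plasmid maintained in E. coli and carries resistance to both ampicillin and kanamycin, the dual markers characteristic of this backbone. The insert is flanked by T7 and M13-reverse primer sites, which are the recorded sequencing primers for checking it. No feature table accompanies the record, so the exact positions of the origin, markers and other backbone elements are not documented here.

The insert is described only by its name and as synthetic. The plasmid was deposited in connection with a TALEN genome-editing system developed for generating human stem cell-based disease models. In that context the name plausibly denotes a pre-assembled module of TAL effector repeats recognising the four-base sequence TGTA, with the "I" prefix perhaps indicating its position in an ordered assembly series. A 424 bp insert is roughly the length expected for four repeat units of around 100 bp each. This reading is an inference from the name, size and associated work, since the record does not state the insert's composition.

There is no indication of a promoter intended to express the insert, nor of tags, reporters or a eukaryotic selection marker. The plasmid is therefore best regarded as a storage and source vector in a library of building blocks. The fragment would be excised or amplified from it and combined with others to build full-length TALEN DNA-binding arrays in a separate expression vector, so it is not itself a functional nuclease construct.
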