>Addgene plasmid #43199 | I-TGTA | depositor partial sequence | sequence record 58464 | I-TGTA sequence 424 bps
CGTCTCCTGACCCCAGAGCAGGTCGTGGCCATTGCCTCGAATGGAGGGGGCAAACAGGCGTTGGAAACCG
TACAACGATTGCTGCCGGTGCTGTGCCAAGCGCACGGACTCACCCCAGAGCAGGTCGTGGCAATCGCGAG
CAATAACGGCGGAAAACAGGCTTTGGAAACGGTGCAGAGGCTCCTTCCAGTGCTGTGCCAAGCGCACGGC
CTCACCCCAGAGCAGGTCGTGGCCATTGCCTCGAATGGAGGGGGCAAACAGGCGTTGGAAACCGTACAAC
GATTGCTGCCGGTGCTGTGCCAAGCGCACGGATTAACCCCAGAGCAGGTCGTGGCAATCGCCTCCAACAT
TGGCGGGAAACAGGCACTCGAGACTGTCCAGCGCCTGCTTCCCGTGCTGTGCCAAGCGCACGGCTTAAGA
GACG
