>Addgene plasmid #43199 | I-TGTA | addgene partial sequence | sequence record 61930 | M13-F20 5'-TGTAAAACGACGGCCAGT-3'
GGCGAATTGGGCCCTCTAGATGCATGCTCGAGCGGCCGCCAGTGTGATGGATATCTGCAGAATTCGCCCT
TATATAGATGCCGTCCTAGCGCGTCTCCTGACCCCAGAGCAGGTCGTGGCCATTGCCTCGAATGGAGGGG
GCAAACAGGCGTTGGAAACCGTACAACGATTGCTGCCGGTGCTGTGCCAAGCGCACGGACTCACCCCAGA
GCAGGTCGTGGCAATCGCGAGCAATAACGGCGGAAAACAGGCTTTGGAAACGGTGCAGAGGCTCCTTCCA
GTGCTGTGCCAAGCGCACGGCCTCACCCCAGAGCAGGTCGTGGCCATTGCCTCGAATGGAGGGGGCAAAC
AGGCGTTGGAAACCGTACAACGATTGCTGCCGGTGCTGTGCCAAGCGCACGGATTAACCCCAGAGCAGGT
CGTGGCAATCGCCTCCAACATTGGCGGGAAACAGGCACTCGAGACTGTCCAGCGCCTGCTTCCCGTGCTG
TGCCAAGCGCACGGCTTAAGAGACGTGGGCACAGGAAAGATACTTAAGGGCGAATTCCAGCACACTGGCG
GCCGTTACTAGTGGATCCGAGCTCGGTACCAAGCTTGATGCATAGCTTGAGTATTCTATAGTGTCACCTA
AATAGCTTGGCGTAATCATGGTCATAGCTGTTTCCTGTGTGAAATTGTTATCCGCTCACAATTCCACACA
ACATACGAGCCGGAAGCATAAAGTGTAAAGCCTGGGGTGCCTAATGAGTGAGCTAACTCACATTAATTGC
GTTGCGCTCACTGCCCGCTTTCCAGTCGGGAAACCTGTCGTGCCAGCTGCATTAATGAATCGGCCAACGC
GCGGGGAGAGGCGGTTTGCGTATTGGGCGCTCTTCCGCTTCCTCGCTCACTGACTCGCTGCGCTCGGTCG
TTCGGCTGCGGCGAGCGGTATCAGCTCACTCAAA
